Addgene plasmid #218399: MUT_S1-spacer-H1
Purpose: 3-exon minigene, with SRSF1 motif-rich middle exon, hnRNPA1 motif-rich region in second intron following a neutral spacer, and AG>GG mutation in final 3' splice site
Depositing lab: Oded Regev. Depositing organization: New York University.
Backbone
  Vector backbone: pUHD10-3
  Vector type: Mammalian Expression
Growth in bacteria
  Bacterial resistance: Ampicillin, 100 μg/mL
  Growth temperature: 37°C
  Growth strain: DH5alpha
  Copy number: High Copy
Gene/Insert
  Gene/Insert name: Modified CHO DHFR minigene
  Species: Synthetic
  Promoter: tetracycline-responsive promoter
  Cloning method: Golden Gate
  Sequencing primers: 5′ LNCX; 3′ EBV Reverse
Terms and licenses: Academic/Nonprofit Terms; Industry Terms: Not Available to Industry
How to cite: MUT_S1-spacer-H1 was a gift from Oded Regev (Addgene plasmid # 218399 ; http://n2t.net/addgene:218399 ; RRID:Addgene_218399)
