[The description below was written by a language model from this plasmid's Addgene catalogue record and pLannotate feature annotations shown in this document.]
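Description:
MUT_S1-spacer-H1 is a mammalian expression plasmid built on the pUHD10-3 backbone that carries a synthetic splicing reporter, a modified Chinese hamster ovary (CHO) DHFR minigene assembled by Golden Gate cloning. It is propagated in E. coli as a high-copy plasmid through a ColE1/pUC-type origin and selected with ampicillin via the bla gene and its native promoter. No mammalian selection marker is annotated. The short fragments of str, cat, lacI and SV40 large T antigen detected downstream of the insert appear to be non-functional backbone remnants rather than working cassettes.

Transcription of the minigene is driven by a tetracycline-responsive promoter, consisting of seven tetO operator copies placed upstream of a minimal CMV promoter, so expression depends on a tetracycline-controlled transactivator supplied by the host cell. The annotated DHFR-homologous coding fragments lie at the start and towards the end of the insert, consistent with flanking DHFR-derived exons separated by a long stretch containing the engineered elements. The automated annotation labels them by pig, rat and mouse homologues rather than hamster. An SV40 polyadenylation signal is annotated downstream, on the reverse strand.

According to the record, the minigene has three exons. The middle exon is rich in SRSF1 binding motifs, and the second intron contains a neutral spacer followed by a region rich in hnRNPA1 motifs. The final 3' splice site carries an AG>GG mutation, which would be expected to disable normal use of that acceptor. This design suits studies of how an exonic enhancer-type factor and an intronic repressor-type factor, and the spacing between their sites, influence splicing outcomes. The record does not describe specific experiments.
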