Features (pLannotate 1.2.2; 15 found; start..end, strand, type, name):
     19..289     +  protein_bind   tetracycline response element: contains seven copies of the tetracycline operator tetO tetracycline repressor TetR
    300..317     +  misc_feature   MCS (fragment): pUC18/19 multiple cloning site
    322..360     +  promoter       minimal CMV promoter: human cytomegalovirus (CMV) immediate early promoter
    453..536     +  CDS            DHFR (fragment): DYR_PIG - Experimental evidence at protein level: Swiss-Prot protein existence level 1. Key enzyme in folate metabolism. Contributes to the de novo mitochondrial thymidylate biosynthesis pathway. Catalyzes an essential reaction for de novo glycine and purine synthesis, and for DNA precursor synthesis. Binds its own mRNA and that of DHFR2 (By similarity). From Sus scrofa (Pig).
   2837..2935    +  CDS            Dhfr (fragment): DYR_RAT - Experimental evidence at protein level: Swiss-Prot protein existence level 1. Key enzyme in folate metabolism. Contributes to the de novo mitochondrial thymidylate biosynthesis pathway. Catalyzes an essential reaction for de novo glycine and purine synthesis, and for DNA precursor synthesis. Binds its own mRNA (By similarity). From Rattus norvegicus (Rat).
   2932..3156    +  CDS            Dhfr (fragment): DYR_MOUSE - Experimental evidence at protein level: Swiss-Prot protein existence level 1. Key enzyme in folate metabolism. Contributes to the de novo mitochondrial thymidylate biosynthesis pathway (PubMed:25980602). Catalyzes an essential reaction for de novo glycine and purine synthesis, and for DNA precursor synthesis (PubMed:25980602). Binds its own mRNA. From Mus musculus (Mouse).
   3460..3594    -  polyA_signal   SV40 poly(A) signal: SV40 polyadenylation signal
   3617..3700    -  CDS            large T antigen (fragment): large T antigen from SV40 (simian virus 40)
   3694..3921    -  CDS            str (fragment): STR_KLEPN - Protein inferred from homology: Swiss-Prot protein existence level 3. The aminoglycoside phosphotransferases achieve inactivation of their antibiotic substrates by phosphorylation. From Klebsiella pneumoniae.
   3932..3960    +  promoter       cat promoter (fragment): promoter of the E. coli cat gene encoding chloramphenicol acetyltransferase
   3961..4077    +  CDS            CmR (fragment): chloramphenicol acetyltransferase; cat; confers resistance to chloramphenicol
   4072..4128    -  CDS            lacI (fragment): lac repressor; lacI; The lac repressor binds to the lac operator to inhibit transcription in E. coli. This inhibition can be relieved by adding lactose or isopropyl-β-D-thiogalactopyranoside (IPTG).
   4311..4899    -  rep_origin     ori: high-copy-number ColE1/pMB1/pBR322/pUC origin of replication
   5070..5930    -  CDS            AmpR: β-lactamase; bla; confers resistance to ampicillin, carbenicillin, and related antibiotics
   5931..6035    -  promoter       AmpR promoter: bla
>Addgene plasmid #218399 | MUT_S1-spacer-H1 | addgene full sequence | sequence record 436404 | Addgene NGS Result
TTCACTCGAGTTTACCACTCCCTATCAGTGATAGAGAAAAGTGAAAGTCGAGTTTACCACTCCCTATCAG
TGATAGAGAAAAGTGAAAGTCGAGTTTACCACTCCCTATCAGTGATAGAGAAAAGTGAAAGTCGAGTTTA
CCACTCCCTATCAGTGATAGAGAAAAGTGAAAGTCGAGTTTACCACTCCCTATCAGTGATAGAGAAAAGT
GAAAGTCGAGTTTACCACTCCCTATCAGTGATAGAGAAAAGTGAAAGTCGAGTTTACCACTCCCTATCAG
TGATAGAGAAAAGTGAAAGTCGAGCTCGGTACCCGGGTCGAGGTAGGCGTGTACGGTGGGAGGCCTATAT
AAGCAGAGCTCGTTTAGTGAACCGTCAGATCGCCTGGAGACGCCATCCACGCTGTTTTGACCTCCATAGA
AGACACCGGGACCGATCCAGCCTCCGCGTACGGTTCGACCGCTGAACTGCATCGTCGCCGTGTCCCAGAA
TAAGGGCATCGGCAAGAACGGAGACCTTCCCTGGCCAAAGCTCAGGTACTGGCTGGATTGGGTTAGGGAA
ACCGAGGCGGTTCGCTGAATCGGGTCGAGCACTTGGCGGAGACGCGCGGGCCAACTACTTAGGGACAGTC
ATGAGGGGTAGGCCCGCCGGCTGCAGCCCTTGCCCATGCCCGCGGTGATCCCCATGCTGTGCCAGCCTTT
GCCCAGAGGCGCTCTAGCTGGGAGCAAAGTCCGGTCACTGGGCAGCACCACCCCCCGGACTTGCATGGGT
AGCCGCTGAGATGGAGCCTGAGCACACGCGGCCGCTGTTAACGCAGTGTTTCTCTTTTTTTCAGGCCAAA
CAAGAGGAACGCCAAACAAGAGGAACGCCAAACAAGAGGAACGCCAAACAAGAGGAACGCCAAACAAGAG
GAACGCCAAACAAGAGGAACGCCAAACAAGAGGAACGCCAAACAAGAGGAACGCCAAACAAGAGGAACGC
CAAACAAGAGGAACGCCAAACAAGAGGAACGCCAAACAAGAGGAACGCCAAACAAGAGGAACGCCAAACA
AGAGGAACGCCAAACAAGAGGAACGCCAAACAACACAGGTAAGTCCAAACAACCAAACAACCAAACAACC
AAACAACCAAACAACCAAACAACCAAACAACCAAACAACCAAACAACCAAACAACCAAACAACCAAACAA
CCAAACAACCAAACAACCAAACAACCAAACAACCAAACAACCAAACAACCAAACAACCAAACAACCAAAC
AACCAAACAACCAAACAACCAAACAACCAAACAACCAAACAAMCAAACAAMMAAACAACCAAACAACCAA
ACAACCAAACAACCAAACAACCAAACAACCAAACAACCAAACAACCAAACAACCAAACAACCAAACAACC
AAACAACCAAACAACCAAACAACCAAACAACCAAACAACCAAACAACCAAACAACCAAACAACCAAACAA
CCAAACAACCAAACAACCAAACAACCAAACAACCAAACAACCAAACAACCAAACAACCAAACAACCAAAC
AACCAAACAACCAAACAACCAAACAACCAAAAAACCAAACAACCAAACAACCAAACAACCAAACAACCAA
ACAACCAAACAACCAAACAACCAAACAACCAAACAACCAAACAACCAAACAACCAAACAACCAAACAACC
AAACAACCAAACAACCAAACAACCAAACAACCAAACAACCAAACAACCAAACAACCAAACAACCAAACAA
CCAAACAACCAAACAACCAAACAACCAAACAACCAAACAACCAAACAACCAAACAACCAAACAACCAAAC
AATTAGGGAACCAAACAATTAGGGAACCAAACAATTAGGGAACCAAACAATTAGGGAACCAAACAATTAG
GGAACCAAACAATTAGGGAACCAAACAATTAGGGAACCAAACAATTAGGGAACCAAACAATTAGGGAACC
AAACAATTAGGGAACCAAACAATTAGGGAACCAAACAATTAGGGAACCAAACAATTAGGGAACCAAACAA
TTAGGGAACCAAACAATTAGGGAACCAAACAATTAGGGAACCAAACAATTAGGGAACCAAACAATTAGGG
AACCAAACAATTAGGGAACCAAACAATTAGGGAACCAAACAATTAGGGAACCAAACAATTAGGGAACCAA
ACAATTAGGGAACCAAACAATTAGGGAACCAAACAAGCTAGCTGGCCAGTGAGATCCAAGAATCTTCCTG
TCTCTGCTGATCCACTGATAGGATTACAAGTACATGCCACCAAGCCCAGCTTCCTCTTACCATCTGCTGG
GGACCAAACTTAGGCCCTCATTCCTACACAGTGAATACTTGACTTTGTTATCACCCAACCCTAATAAATA
ACTCACTATCCAAACAAGTTGAAACCCTTAGAATTCTGTGTTGCTCCAGCATGATGTTGTGGTAAACGTT
AATACAATAAGATGCACAGGTCATAAGTGCACATTAGCTAAGTGTTGACAAAGACTTAGACCTACATAAC
TTAACCCTATTAGCCCTCCAGAAAGTTCCTCATTCTCCATTCCACGCAACTTTCATCACACCACATCATG
TACAACTACTATTGAAGTTGTTTTCCACTATACATACAATGAGATGTCACATACGGCTTTGTGTTTTGAT
TTGCAAGTACCAATCGAGTATGAAATATGGAGTGGATATTGGACATTGGCCACCATCTAAATACTTTGTG
TTAAAAGAATTGGTTTTCATAATTTGTTTTGTACTGACTGCTGGCTAGTCAGATTACCTGACTAGTATGG
ACAGGATTTTGCAATAATCATAATTCTTTTTTCGGGGAACCACCACAAGGAGCTCATTTTCTTGCCAAAA
GTCTGGACGAAGCCTTAAAACTTATTGAACAACCAGAGTTAGCAGATAAAGTGGAGCTGTCATGGTTTGG
ATAGTTGGAGGCAGTTCCGTTTACAAGGAAGCCATGAATCAGCCAGGCCATCTCAGACTCTTTGTGACAA
GGATCATGCAGGAATTTGAAAGTGACACGTTCTTCCCAGAAATTGATTTGGAGAAATATAAACTTCTCCC
AGAGTACCCAGGGGTCCTTTCTGAAGTCCAGGAGGAAAAAGGCATCAAGTATAAATTTGAAGTCTATGAG
AAGAAAGGCTAACAGAAAGATACTTGCTGATTGACTTCAAGTTCTACTGCTTTCCTCCTAAAATTATGCA
TTTTTACAAGACCATGGGACTTGTGTTGGCTTTAGATCTATGAGTTATTCTTTCTTTAGAGAGGGATAGT
TAGGAAGATGTATTTGTTTTGTGGTACCAGAGATGGAACCTGGGATCCTGTGCATCCTGGGCAACTGTTG
TACTCTAAGCCACTCCCCAAAGTCATGCCCCAGCCCCTGTATAATTCTAAACAATTAGAATTATTTTCAT
TTTCATTAGTCTAACCAGGTTATCTAGAGGATCCAGACATGATAAGATACATTGATGAGTTTGGACAAAC
CACAACTAGAATGCAGTGAAAAAAATGCTTTATTTGTGAAATTTGTGATGCTATTGCTTTATTTGTAACC
ATTATAAGCTGCAATAAACAAGTTAACAACAACAATTGCATTCATTTTATGTTTCAGGTTCAGGGGGAGG
TGTGGGAGGTTTTTTAAAGCAAGTAAAACCTCTACAAATGTGGTATGGCTGATTATGATCCTGCAAGCCT
CGTCGTCCTGGCCGGACCACGCTATCTGTGCAAGGTCCCCGGCCCCGGACGCGCGCTCCATGAGCAGAGC
GCCCGCCGCCGAGGCGAAGACTCGGGCGGCGCCCTGCCCGTCCCACCAGGTCAACAGGCGGTAACCGGCC
TCTTCATCGGGAATGCGCGCCTTCAGCATTGCCGGCATGTCCCCCTGGCGGACGGGAAGTATCCAGCTCG
ACCAAGCTTGGCGAGATTTTCAGGAGCTAAGGAAGCTAAAATGGAGAAAAAAATCACTGGATATACCACC
GTTGATATATCCCAATGGCATCGTAAAGAACATTTTGAGGCATTTCAGTCAGTTGCTCAATGTACCTATA
ACCAGACCGTTCAGCTGCATTAATGAATCGGCCAACGCGCGGGGAGAGGCGGTTTGCGTATTGGGCGCTC
TTCCGCTTCCTCGCTCACTGACTCGCTGCGCTCGGTCGTTCGGCTGCGGCGAGCGGTATCAGCTCACTCA
AAGGCGGTAATACGGTTATCCACAGAATCAGGGGATAACGCAGGAAAGAACATGTGAGCAAAAGGCCAGC
AAAAGGCCAGGAACCGTAAAAAGGCCGCGTTGCTGGCGTTTTTCCATAGGCTCCGCCCCCCTGACGAGCA
TCACAAAAATCGACGCTCAAGTCAGAGGTGGCGAAACCCGACAGGACTATAAAGATACCAGGCGTTTCCC
CCTGGAAGCTCCCTCGTGCGCTCTCCTGTTCCGACCCTGCCGCTTACCGGATACCTGTCCGCCTTTCTCC
CTTCGGGAAGCGTGGCGCTTTCTCATAGCTCACGCTGTAGGTATCTCAGTTCGGTGTAGGTCGTTCGCTC
CAAGCTGGGCTGTGTGCACGAACCCCCCGTTCAGCCCGACCGCTGCGCCTTATCCGGTAACTATCGTCTT
GAGTCCAACCCGGTAAGACACGACTTATCGCCACTGGCAGCAGCCACTGGTAACAGGATTAGCAGAGCGA
GGTATGTAGGCGGTGCTACAGAGTTCTTGAAGTGGTGGCCTAACTACGGCTACACTAGAAGAACAGTATT
TGGTATCTGCGCTCTGCTGAAGCCAGTTACCTTCGGAAAAAGAGTTGGTAGCTCTTGATCCGGCAAACAA
ACCACCGCTGGTAGCGGTGGTTTTTTTGTTTGCAAGCAGCAGATTACGCGCAGAAAAAAAGGATCTCAAG
AAGATCCTTTGATCTTTTCTACGGGGTCTGACGCTCAGTGGAACGAAAACTCACGTTAAGGGATTTTGGT
CATGAGATTATCAAAAAGGATCTTCACCTAGATCCTTTTAAATTAAAAATGAAGTTTTAAATCAATCTAA
AGTATATATGAGTAAACTTGGTCTGACAGTTACCAATGCTTAATCAGTGAGGCACCTATCTCAGCGATCT
GTCTATTTCGTTCATCCATAGTTGCCTGACTCCCCGTCGTGTAGATAACTACGATACGGGAGGGCTTACC
ATCTGGCCCCAGTGCTGCAATGATACCGCGAGACCCACGCTCACCGGCTCCAGATTTATCAGCAATAAAC
CAGCCAGCCGGAAGGGCCGAGCGCAGAAGTGGTCCTGCAACTTTATCCGCCTCCATCCAGTCTATTAATT
GTTGCCGGGAAGCTAGAGTAAGTAGTTCGCCAGTTAATAGTTTGCGCAACGTTGTTGCCATTGCTACAGG
CATCGTGGTGTCACGCTCGTCGTTTGGTATGGCTTCATTCAGCTCCGGTTCCCAACGATCAAGGCGAGTT
ACATGATCCCCCATGTTGTGCAAAAAAGCGGTTAGCTCCTTCGGTCCTCCGATCGTTGTCAGAAGTAAGT
TGGCCGCAGTGTTATCACTCATGGTTATGGCAGCACTGCATAATTCTCTTACTGTCATGCCATCCGTAAG
ATGCTTTTCTGTGACTGGTGAGTACTCAACCAAGTCATTCTGAGAATAGTGTATGCGGCGACCGAGTTGC
TCTTGCCCGGCGTCAACACGGGATAATACCGCGCCACATAGCAGAACTTTAAAAGTGCTCATCATTGGAA
AACGTTCTTCGGGGCGAAAACTCTCAAGGATCTTACCGCTGTTGAGATCCAGTTCGATGTAACCCACTCG
TGCACCCAACTGATCTTCAGCATCTTTTACTTTCACCAGCGTTTCTGGGTGAGCAAAAACAGGAAGGCAA
AATGCCGCAAAAAAGGGAATAAGGGCGACACGGAAATGTTGAATACTCATACTCTTCCTTTTTCAATATT
ATTGAAGCATTTATCAGGGTTATTGTCTCATGAGCGGATACATATTTGAATGTATTTAGAAAAATAAACA
AATAGGGGTTCCGCGCACATTTCCCCGAAAAGTGCCACCTGACGTCTAAGAAACCATTATTATCATGACA
TTAACCTATAAAAATAGGCGTATCACGAGGCCCTTTCGTC
